LOCUS       Exported 6422 bp ds-DNA circular SYN 12-MAY-2021
DEFINITION  Mammalian expression of human cathepsin B.
ACCESSION   .
VERSION     .
KEYWORDS    hCathepsin B
SOURCE      synthetic DNA construct
  ORGANISM  synthetic DNA construct
REFERENCE   1 (bases 1 to 6422)
  AUTHORS   Huang IC, Bosch BJ, Li F, Li W, Lee KH, Ghiran S, Vasilieva N,
            Dermody TS, Harrison SC, Dormitzer PR, Farzan M, Rottier PJ, Choe H
  TITLE     SARS coronavirus, but not human coronavirus NL63, utilizes cathepsin
            L to infect ACE2-expressing cells.
  JOURNAL   J Biol Chem. 2005 Dec 8. ():.
  PUBMED    16339146
REFERENCE   2 (bases 1 to 6422)
  AUTHORS   .
  TITLE     Direct Submission
  JOURNAL   Exported May 12, 2021 from SnapGene Server 1.1.58
            http://www.snapgene.com
FEATURES             Location/Qualifiers
     source          1..6422
                     /organism="synthetic DNA construct"
                     /mol_type="other DNA"
     primer_bind     complement(44..63)
                     /label=pRS-marker
                     /note="pRS vectors, use to sequence yeast selectable
                     marker"
     enhancer        235..614
                     /label=CMV enhancer
                     /note="human cytomegalovirus immediate early enhancer"
     promoter        615..818
                     /label=CMV promoter
                     /note="human cytomegalovirus (CMV) immediate early
                     promoter"
     primer_bind     769..789
                     /label=CMV-F
                     /note="Human CMV immediate early promoter, forward primer"
     primer_bind     863..882
                     /label=T7
                     /note="T7 promoter, forward primer"
     promoter        863..881
                     /label=T7 promoter
                     /note="promoter for bacteriophage T7 RNA polymerase"
     primer_bind     complement(2015..2032)
                     /label=BGH-rev
                     /note="Bovine growth hormone terminator, reverse primer.
                     Also called BGH reverse"
     polyA_signal    2021..2245
                     /label=bGH poly(A) signal
                     /note="bovine growth hormone polyadenylation signal"
     rep_origin      2291..2719
                     /direction=RIGHT
                     /label=f1 ori
                     /note="f1 bacteriophage origin of replication; arrow
                     indicates direction of (+) strand synthesis"
     primer_bind     complement(2378..2397)
                     /label=F1ori-R
                     /note="F1 origin, reverse primer"
     primer_bind     2588..2609
                     /label=F1ori-F
                     /note="F1 origin, forward primer"
     primer_bind     complement(2728..2748)
                     /label=pBABE 3'
                     /note="SV40 enhancer, reverse primer for pBABE vectors"
     promoter        2733..3062
                     /label=SV40 promoter
                     /note="SV40 enhancer and early promoter"
     rep_origin      2913..3048
                     /label=SV40 ori
                     /note="SV40 origin of replication"
     primer_bind     2975..2994
                     /label=SV40pro-F
                     /note="SV40 promoter/origin, forward primer"
     primer_bind     complement(3183..3202)
                     /label=Neo-R
                     /note="Neomycin resistance gene, reverse primer"
     primer_bind     3791..3810
                     /label=Neo-F
                     /note="Neomycin resistance gene, forward primer"
     polyA_signal    4095..4216
                     /label=SV40 poly(A) signal
                     /note="SV40 polyadenylation signal"
     primer_bind     complement(4132..4151)
                     /label=SV40pA-R
                     /note="SV40 polyA, reverse primer"
     primer_bind     4186..4205
                     /label=EBV-rev
                     /note="SV40 polyA terminator, reverse primer"
     primer_bind     complement(4265..4281)
                     /label=M13 rev
                     /note="common sequencing primer, one of multiple similar
                     variants"
     primer_bind     complement(4265..4281)
                     /label=M13 Reverse
                     /note="In lacZ gene. Also called M13-rev"
     primer_bind     complement(4278..4300)
                     /label=M13/pUC Reverse
                     /note="In lacZ gene"
     protein_bind    4289..4305
                     /label=lac operator
                     /bound_moiety="lac repressor encoded by lacI"
                     /note="The lac repressor binds to the lac operator to
                     inhibit transcription in E. coli. This inhibition can be
                     relieved by adding lactose or
                     isopropyl-beta-D-thiogalactopyranoside (IPTG)."
     promoter        complement(4313..4343)
                     /label=lac promoter
                     /note="promoter for the E. coli lac operon"
     protein_bind    4358..4379
                     /label=CAP binding site
                     /bound_moiety="E. coli catabolite activator protein"
                     /note="CAP binding activates transcription in the presence
                     of cAMP."
     primer_bind     complement(4496..4513)
                     /label=L4440
                     /note="L4440 vector, forward primer"
     rep_origin      complement(4667..5255)
                     /direction=LEFT
                     /label=ori
                     /note="high-copy-number ColE1/pMB1/pBR322/pUC origin of
                     replication"
     primer_bind     complement(4747..4766)
                     /label=pBR322ori-F
                     /note="pBR322 origin, forward primer"
     CDS             complement(5426..6286)
                     /codon_start=1
                     /gene="bla"
                     /product="beta-lactamase"
                     /label=AmpR
                     /note="confers resistance to ampicillin, carbenicillin, and
                     related antibiotics"
                     /translation="MSIQHFRVALIPFFAAFCLPVFAHPETLVKVKDAEDQLGARVGYI
                     ELDLNSGKILESFRPEERFPMMSTFKVLLCGAVLSRIDAGQEQLGRRIHYSQNDLVEYS
                     PVTEKHLTDGMTVRELCSAAITMSDNTAANLLLTTIGGPKELTAFLHNMGDHVTRLDRW
                     EPELNEAIPNDERDTTMPVAMATTLRKLLTGELLTLASRQQLIDWMEADKVAGPLLRSA
                     LPAGWFIADKSGAGERGSRGIIAALGPDGKPSRIVVIYTTGSQATMDERNRQIAEIGAS
                     LIKHW"
     primer_bind     6049..6068
                     /label=Amp-R
                     /note="Ampicillin resistance gene, reverse primer"
     promoter        complement(6287..6391)
                     /gene="bla"
                     /label=AmpR promoter
ORIGIN
        1 gacggatcgg gagatctccc gatcccctat ggtgcactct cagtacaatc tgctctgatg
       61 ccgcatagtt aagccagtat ctgctccctg cttgtgtgtt ggaggtcgct gagtagtgcg
      121 cgagcaaaat ttaagctaca acaaggcaag gcttgaccga caattgcatg aagaatctgc
      181 ttagggttag gcgttttgcg ctgcttcgcg atgtacgggc cagatatacg cgttgacatt
      241 gattattgac tagttattaa tagtaatcaa ttacggggtc attagttcat agcccatata
      301 tggagttccg cgttacataa cttacggtaa atggcccgcc tggctgaccg cccaacgacc
      361 cccgcccatt gacgtcaata atgacgtatg ttcccatagt aacgccaata gggactttcc
      421 attgacgtca atgggtggag tatttacggt aaactgccca cttggcagta catcaagtgt
      481 atcatatgcc aagtacgccc cctattgacg tcaatgacgg taaatggccc gcctggcatt
      541 atgcccagta catgacctta tgggactttc ctacttggca gtacatctac gtattagtca
      601 tcgctattac catggtgatg cggttttggc agtacatcaa tgggcgtgga tagcggtttg
      661 actcacgggg atttccaagt ctccacccca ttgacgtcaa tgggagtttg ttttggcacc
      721 aaaatcaacg ggactttcca aaatgtcgta acaactccgc cccattgacg caaatgggcg
      781 gtaggcgtgt acggtgggag gtctatataa gcagagctct ctggctaact agagaaccca
      841 ctgcttactg gcttatcgaa attaatacga ctcactatag ggagacccaa gctggctagc
      901 gtttaaacgg gccctctaga atgtggcagc tctgggcctc cctctgctgc ctgctggtgt
      961 tggccaatgc ccggagcagg ccctctttcc atcccttaag cgatgagctg gtcaactatg
     1021 tcaacaaacg gaataccacg tggcaggccg ggcacaactt ctacaacgtg gacatgagct
     1081 acttgaagag gctatgtggt accttcctgg gtgggcccaa gccaccccag agagttatgt
     1141 ttaccgagga cctgnnnnnn nnnnnnnnnn nnnnnnnnnn nnnnnnnnnn nnnnnnnnnn
     1201 nnnnnnnnnn nnnnnnnnnn nnnnnnnnnn nnnnnnnnnn nnnnnnnnnn nnnnnnnnnn
     1261 nnnnnnnnnn nnnnnnnnnn nnnnnnnnnn nnnnnnnnnn nnnnnnnnnn nnnnnnnnnn
     1321 nnnnnnnnnn nnnnnnnnnn nnnnnnnnnn nnnnnnnnnn nnnnnnnnnn nnnnnnnnnn
     1381 nnnnnnnnnn nnnnnnnnnn nnnnnnnnnn nnnnnnnnnn nnnnnnnnnn nnnnnnnnnn
     1441 nnnnnnnnnn nnnnnnnnnn nnnnnnnnnn nnnnnnnnnn nnnnnnnnnn nnnnnnnnnn
     1501 nnnnnnnnnn nnnnnnnnnn nnnnnnnnnn nnnnnnnnnn nnnnnnnnnn nnnnnnnnnn
     1561 nnnnnnnnnn nnnnnnnnnn nnnnnnnnnn nnnnnnnnnn nnnnnnnnnn nnnnnnnnnn
     1621 nnnnnnnnnn nnnnnnnnnn nnnnnnnnnn nnnnnnnnnn nnnnnnnnnn nnnnnnnnnn
     1681 nnnnnnnnnn nnnnnnnnnn nnnnnnnnnn nnnnnnnnnn nnnnnnnnnn nnnnnnnnnn
     1741 nnnnnnnnnn nnnnnnnnnn nnnnnnnnnn nnnnnnnnnn nnnnnnnnnn nnnnnnnnnn
     1801 nnnnnnnnnn nnnnnnnnnn nnnnnnnnnn nnnnnnnnnn nnnnnnnnnn nnnnnnnnnn
     1861 nnnnnnnnnn nnnnnnnnnn nnnnnnnnnn nnnnnnnnnn nnnnnnnnnn nnnnnnnnnc
     1921 agtactggga aaagatcggt accgagacca gccaggtggc ccccgcctaa ggatccgagc
     1981 tcggtaccaa gcttaagttt aaaccgctga tcagcctcga ctgtgccttc tagttgccag
     2041 ccatctgttg tttgcccctc ccccgtgcct tccttgaccc tggaaggtgc cactcccact
     2101 gtcctttcct aataaaatga ggaaattgca tcgcattgtc tgagtaggtg tcattctatt
     2161 ctggggggtg gggtggggca ggacagcaag ggggaggatt gggaagacaa tagcaggcat
     2221 gctggggatg cggtgggctc tatggcttct gaggcggaaa gaaccagctg gggctctagg
     2281 gggtatcccc nnnnnnnnnn nnnnnnnnnn nnnnnnnnnn nnnnnnnnnn nnnnnnnnnn
     2341 nnnnnnnnnn nnnnnnnnnn nnnnnnnnnn nnnnnnnnnn nnnnnnnnnn nnnnnnnnnn
     2401 nnnnnnnnnn nnnncnnnnn nnnnnnnnnn nnnnnnnnnn nnnnnnnnnn nnnnnnnnnn
     2461 nnnnnnnnnn nnnnnnnnnn nnnnnnnnnn nnnnnnnnnn nnnnnnannn nnnnnnnnnn
     2521 nnnnnnnnnn nnnnnnnnnn nnnnnnnnnn nnnnnncctt tgacgttgga gtccacgttc
     2581 tttaatagtg gactcttgtt ccaaactgga acaacactca accctatctc ggtctattct
     2641 tttgatttat aagggatttt gccgatttcg gcctattggt taaaaaatga gctgatttaa
     2701 caaaaattta acgcgaatta attctgtgga atgtgtgtca gttagggtgt ggaaagtccc
     2761 caggctcccc agcaggcaga agtatgcaaa gcatgcatct caattagtca gcaaccaggt
     2821 gtggaaagtc cccaggctcc ccagcaggca gaagtatgca aagcatgcat ctcaattagt
     2881 cagcaaccat agtcccgccc ctaactccgc ccatcccgcc cctaactccg cccagttccg
     2941 cccattctcc gccccatggc tgactaattt tttttattta tgcagaggcc gaggccgcct
     3001 ctgcctctga gctattccag aagtagtgag gaggcttttt tggaggccta ggcttttgca
     3061 aaaagctccc gggagcttgt atatccattt tcggatctga tcaagagaca ggatgaggat
     3121 cgtttcgcat gattgaacaa gatggattgc acgcaggttc tccggccgct tgggtggaga
     3181 ggctattcgg ctatgactgg gcaacagaca atcggctgct ctgatgccgc cgtgttccgg
     3241 ctgtcagcgc aggggcgccc ggttcttttt gtcaagaccg acctgtccgg tgccctgaat
     3301 gaactgcagg acgaggcagc gcggctatcg tggctggcca cgacgggcgt tccttgcgca
     3361 gctgtgctcg acgttgtcac tgaagcggga agggactggc tgctattggg cgaagtgccg
     3421 gggcaggatc tcctgtcatc tcaccttgct cctgccgaga aagtatccat catggctgat
     3481 gcaatgcggc ggctgcatac gcttgatccg gctacctgcc cattcgacca ccaagcgaaa
     3541 catcgcatcg agcgagcacg tactcggatg gaagccggtc ttgtcgatca ggatgatctg
     3601 gacgaagagc atcaggggct cgcgccagcc gaactgttcg ccaggctcaa ggcgcgcatg
     3661 cccgacggcg aggatctcgt cgtgacccat ggcgatgcct gcttgccgaa tatcatggtg
     3721 gaaaatggcc gcttttctgg attcatcgac tgtggccggc tgggtgtggc ggaccgctat
     3781 caggacatag cgttggctac ccgtgatatt gctgaagagc ttggcggcga atgggctgac
     3841 cgcttcctcg tgctttacgg tatcgccgct cccgattcgc agcgcatcgc cttctatcgc
     3901 cttcttgacg agttcttctg agcgggactc tggggttcga aatgaccgac caagcgacgc
     3961 ccaacctgcc atcacgagat ttcgattcca ccgccgcctt ctatgaaagg ttgggcttcg
     4021 gaatcgtttt ccgggacgcc ggctggatga tcctccagcg cggggatctc atgctggagt
     4081 tcttcgccca ccccaacttg tttattgcag cttataatgg ttacaaataa agcaatagca
     4141 tcacaaattt cacaaataaa gcattttttt cactgcattc tagttgtggt ttgtccaaac
     4201 tcatcaatgt atcttatcat gtctgtatac cgtcgacctc tagctagagc ttggcgtaat
     4261 catggtcata gctgtttcct gtgtgaaatt gttatccgct cacaattcca cacaacatac
     4321 gagccggaag cataaagtgt aaagcctggg gtgcctaatg agtgagctaa ctcacattaa
     4381 ttgcgttgcg ctcactgccc gctttccagt cgggaaacct gtcgtgccag ctgcattaat
     4441 gaatcggcca acgcgcgggg agaggcggtt tgcgtattgg gcgctcttcc gcttcctcgc
     4501 tcactgactc gctgcgctcg gtcgttcggc tgcggcgagc ggtatcagct cactcaaagg
     4561 cggtaatacg gttatccaca gaatcagggg ataacgcagg aaagaacatg tgagcaaaag
     4621 gccagcaaaa ggccaggaac cgtaaaaagg ccgcgttgct ggcgtttttc cataggctcc
     4681 gcccccctga cgagcatcac aaaaatcgac gctcaagtca gaggtggcga aacccgacag
     4741 gactataaag ataccaggcg tttccccctg gaagctccct cgtgcgctct cctgttccga
     4801 ccctgccgct taccggatac ctgtccgcct ttctcccttc gggaagcgtg gcgctttctc
     4861 atagctcacg ctgtaggtat ctcagttcgg tgtaggtcgt tcgctccaag ctgggctgtg
     4921 tgcacgaacc ccccgttcag cccgaccgct gcgccttatc cggtaactat cgtcttgagt
     4981 ccaacccggt aagacacgac ttatcgccac tggcagcagc cactggtaac aggattagca
     5041 gagcgaggta tgtaggcggt gctacagagt tcttgaagtg gtggcctaac tacggctaca
     5101 ctagaagaac agtatttggt atctgcgctc tgctgaagcc agttaccttc ggaaaaagag
     5161 ttggtagctc ttgatccggc aaacaaacca ccgctggtag cggtggtttt tttgtttgca
     5221 agcagcagat tacgcgcaga aaaaaaggat ctcaagaaga tcctttgatc ttttctacgg
     5281 ggtctgacgc tcagtggaac gaaaactcac gttaagggat tttggtcatg agattatcaa
     5341 aaaggatctt cacctagatc cttttaaatt aaaaatgaag ttttaaatca atctaaagta
     5401 tatatgagta aacttggtct gacagttacc aatgcttaat cagtgaggca cctatctcag
     5461 cgatctgtct atttcgttca tccatagttg cctgactccc cgtcgtgtag ataactacga
     5521 tacgggaggg cttaccatct ggccccagtg ctgcaatgat accgcgagac ccacgctcac
     5581 cggctccaga tttatcagca ataaaccagc cagccggaag ggccgagcgc agaagtggtc
     5641 ctgcaacttt atccgcctcc atccagtcta ttaattgttg ccgggaagct agagtaagta
     5701 gttcgccagt taatagtttg cgcaacgttg ttgccattgc tacaggcatc gtggtgtcac
     5761 gctcgtcgtt tggtatggct tcattcagct ccggttccca acgatcaagg cgagttacat
     5821 gatcccccat gttgtgcaaa aaagcggtta gctccttcgg tcctccgatc gttgtcagaa
     5881 gtaagttggc cgcagtgtta tcactcatgg ttatggcagc actgcataat tctcttactg
     5941 tcatgccatc cgtaagatgc ttttctgtga ctggtgagta ctcaaccaag tcattctgag
     6001 aatagtgtat gcggcgaccg agttgctctt gcccggcgtc aatacgggat aataccgcgc
     6061 cacatagcag aactttaaaa gtgctcatca ttggaaaacg ttcttcgggg cgaaaactct
     6121 caaggatctt accgctgttg agatccagtt cgatgtaacc cactcgtgca cccaactgat
     6181 cttcagcatc ttttactttc accagcgttt ctgggtgagc aaaaacagga aggcaaaatg
     6241 ccgcaaaaaa gggaataagg gcgacacgga aatgttgaat actcatactc ttcctttttc
     6301 aatattattg aagcatttat cagggttatt gtctcatgag cggatacata tttgaatgta
     6361 tttagaaaaa taaacaaata ggggttccgc gcacatttcc ccgaaaagtg ccacctgacg
     6421 tc
//
