[The description below was written by a language model from this plasmid's Addgene catalogue record and the feature table of its GenBank file.]
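Description:
hCathepsin B is a mammalian expression plasmid built on the Invitrogen pcDNA3.1(-) backbone, carrying the human cathepsin B (CTSB) coding sequence cloned between the XbaI and PmeI sites of the polylinker. The full construct is 6422 bp. It is propagated in E. coli as a high-copy plasmid through its ColE1/pUC-type origin, with selection by ampicillin through the beta-lactamase gene and its own promoter. An f1 phage origin is also present, which permits single-stranded DNA production.

Expression of the insert is driven by the human cytomegalovirus immediate early enhancer and promoter, and transcripts are terminated by the bovine growth hormone polyadenylation signal. A T7 promoter lies just upstream of the cloning site; it can serve for in vitro transcription and is the listed priming site for sequencing into the insert. The cathepsin B open reading frame itself is not annotated in the feature table, but it corresponds to the unannotated interval between the T7 promoter and the bGH signal. According to the catalogue entry, the protease carries a C-terminal C9 tag, a short peptide epitope that allows detection or purification of the expressed protein with an anti-tag antibody. A separate cassette, with the SV40 enhancer/early promoter (which includes the SV40 origin) and an SV40 poly(A) signal, flanks the neomycin resistance marker. This marker is indicated only by primer sites in the table, and it permits G418 selection of stable transfectants.

The plasmid is intended for overexpressing human cathepsin B in cultured mammalian cells. It derives from work on the dependence of coronavirus entry on endosomal cathepsins in ACE2-expressing cells.
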