Addgene plasmid #11249: hCathepsin B
Purpose: Mammalian expression of human cathepsin B
Depositing lab: Hyeryun Choe. Depositing organization: Boston Children's Hospital. Publication: SARS coronavirus, but not human coronavirus NL63, utilizes cathepsin L to infect ACE2-expressing cells. Huang IC, Bosch BJ, Li F, Li W, Lee KH, Ghiran S, Vasilieva N, Dermody TS, Harrison SC, Dormitzer PR, Farzan M, Rottier PJ, Choe H. J Biol Chem. 2006 Feb 10;281(6):3198-203. doi: 10.1074/jbc.M508381200. Epub 2005 Dec 8. PubMed 16339146.
Backbone
  Vector backbone: pcDNA3.1(-)
  Backbone manufacturer: Invitrogen
  Backbone size w/o insert (bp): 5428
  Vector type: Mammalian Expression
  Selectable markers: Neomycin (select with G418)
Growth in bacteria
  Bacterial resistance: Ampicillin, 100 μg/mL
  Growth temperature: 37°C
  Growth strain: DH5alpha
  Copy number: High Copy
Gene/Insert
  Gene/Insert name: cathepsin B
  Species: H. sapiens (human)
  Entrez Gene: CTSB (a.k.a. APPS, CPSB, KWE, RECEUP)
  Tag / fusion protein: C9 (GTETSQVAPA) (C terminal on insert)
  Cloning method: Restriction Enzyme; 5′ cloning site XbaI (not destroyed); 3′ cloning site PmeI (not destroyed)
  Sequencing primers: 5′ T7
Terms and licenses: Academic/Nonprofit Terms; Industry Terms
Depositor comments: See author's map for more information.
How to cite: hCathepsin B was a gift from Hyeryun Choe (Addgene plasmid # 11249 ; http://n2t.net/addgene:11249 ; RRID:Addgene_11249)
