>Addgene plasmid #11249 | hCathepsin B | addgene partial sequence | sequence record 18111 | T7 5'-TAATACGACTCACTATAGGG-3'
ATGTGGCAGCTCTGGGCCTCCCTCTGCTGCCTGCTGGTGTTGGCCAATGCCCGGAGCAGGCCCTCTTTCC
ATCCCTTAAGCGATGAGCTGGTCAACTATGTCAACAAACGGAATACCACGTGGCAGGCCGGGCACAACTT
CTACAACGTGGACATGAGCTACTTGAAGAGGCTATGTGGTACCTTCCTGGGTGGGCCCAAGCCACCCCAG
AGAGTTATGTTTACCGAGGACCTG
[623 nt withheld, positions 235-857]
